LOCUS       Exported 11322 bp ds-DNA circular SYN 12-MAY-2021
DEFINITION  Single copy yeast plasmid expressing Cpf1 from Lachnospiraceae
            bacterium ND2006 (LbCpf1), codon optimized for expression in
            Saccharomyces cerevisiae..
ACCESSION   .
VERSION     .
KEYWORDS    pCSN067
SOURCE      synthetic DNA construct
  ORGANISM  synthetic DNA construct
REFERENCE   1 (bases 1 to 11322)
  AUTHORS   Verwaal R, Buiting-Wiessenhaan N, Dalhuijsen S, Roubos JA
  TITLE     CRISPR/Cpf1 enables fast and simple genome editing of Saccharomyces
            cerevisiae.
  JOURNAL   Yeast. 2017 Sep 8. doi: 10.1002/yea.3278.
  PUBMED    28886218
REFERENCE   2 (bases 1 to 11322)
  AUTHORS   .
  TITLE     Direct Submission
  JOURNAL   Exported May 12, 2021 from SnapGene Server 1.1.58
            http://www.snapgene.com
FEATURES             Location/Qualifiers
     source          1..11322
                     /organism="synthetic DNA construct"
                     /mol_type="other DNA"
     primer_bind     complement(29..51)
                     /label=pGEX 3'
                     /note="pGEX vectors, reverse primer"
     primer_bind     151..170
                     /label=pRS-marker
                     /note="pRS vectors, use to sequence yeast selectable
                     marker"
     promoter        187..467
                     /gene="S. cerevisiae TRP1"
                     /label=TRP1 promoter
     CDS             468..1142
                     /codon_start=1
                     /gene="S. cerevisiae TRP1"
                     /product="phosphoribosylanthranilate isomerase, required
                     for tryptophan biosynthesis"
                     /label=TRP1
                     /note="yeast auxotrophic marker"
                     /translation="MSVINFTGSSGPLVKVCGLQSTEAAECALDSDADLLGIICVPNRK
                     RTIDPVIARKISSLVKAYKNSSGTPKYLVGVFRNQPKEDVLALVNDYGIDIVQLHGDES
                     WQEYQEFLGLPVIKRLVFPKDCNILLSAASQKPHSFIPLFDSEAGGTGELLDWNSISDW
                     VGRQESPESLHFMLAGGLTPENVGDALRLNGVIGVDVSGGVETNGVKDSNKIANFVKNA
                     KK"
     rep_origin      complement(1241..1696)
                     /direction=LEFT
                     /label=f1 ori
                     /note="f1 bacteriophage origin of replication; arrow
                     indicates direction of (+) strand synthesis"
     primer_bind     complement(1378..1399)
                     /label=F1ori-F
                     /note="F1 origin, forward primer"
     primer_bind     1590..1609
                     /label=F1ori-R
                     /note="F1 origin, reverse primer"
     primer_bind     1826..1848
                     /label=M13/pUC Forward
                     /note="In lacZ gene"
     primer_bind     1840..1857
                     /label=M13 Forward
                     /note="In lacZ gene. Also called M13-F20 or M13 (-21)
                     Forward"
     primer_bind     1841..1857
                     /label=M13 fwd
                     /note="common sequencing primer, one of multiple similar
                     variants"
     primer_bind     1867..1886
                     /label=T7
                     /note="T7 promoter, forward primer"
     promoter        1867..1885
                     /label=T7 promoter
                     /note="promoter for bacteriophage T7 RNA polymerase"
     CDS             2900..6583
                     /codon_start=1
                     /product="CRISPR-associated protein from Lachnospiraceae
                     bacterium ND2006 (Zetsche et al., 2015)"
                     /label=LbCpf1
                     /translation="MSKLEKFTNCYSLSKTLRFKAIPVGKTQENIDNKRLLVEDEKRAE
                     DYKGVKKLLDRYYLSFINDVLHSIKLKNLNNYISLFRKKTRTEKENKELENLEINLRKE
                     IAKAFKGNEGYKSLFKKDIIETILPEFLDDKDEIALVNSFNGFTTAFTGFFDNRENMFS
                     EEAKSTSIAFRCINENLTRYISNMDIFEKVDAIFDKHEVQEIKEKILNSDYDVEDFFEG
                     EFFNFVLTQEGIDVYNAIIGGFVTESGEKIKGLNEYINLYNQKTKQKLPKFKPLYKQVL
                     SDRESLSFYGEGYTSDEEVLEVFRNTLNKNSEIFSSIKKLEKLFKNFDEYSSAGIFVKN
                     GPAISTISKDIFGEWNVIRDKWNAEYDDIHLKKKAVVTEKYEDDRRKSFKKIGSFSLEQ
                     LQEYADADLSVVEKLKEIIIQKVDEIYKVYGSSEKLFDADFVLEKSLKKNDAVVAIMKD
                     LLDSVKSFENYIKAFFGEGKETNRDESFYGDFVLAYDILLKVDHIYDAIRNYVTQKPYS
                     KDKFKLYFQNPQFMGGWDKDKETDYRATILRYGSKYYLAIMDKKYAKCLQKIDKDDVNG
                     NYEKINYKLLPGPNKMLPKVFFSKKWMAYYNPSEDIQKIYKNGTFKKGDMFNLNDCHKL
                     IDFFKDSISRYPKWSNAYDFNFSETEKYKDIAGFYREVEEQGYKVSFESASKKEVDKLV
                     EEGKLYMFQIYNKDFSDKSHGTPNLHTMYFKLLFDENNHGQIRLSGGAELFMRRASLKK
                     EELVVHPANSPIANKNPDNPKKTTTLSYDVYKDKRFSEDQYELHIPIAINKCPKNIFKI
                     NTEVRVLLKHDDNPYVIGIDRGERNLLYIVVVDGKGNIVEQYSLNEIINNFNGIRIKTD
                     YHSLLDKKEKERFEARQNWTSIENIKELKAGYISQVVHKICELVEKYDAVIALEDLNSG
                     FKNSRVKVEKQVYQKFEKMLIDKLNYMVDKKSNPCATGGALKGYQITNKFESFKSMSTQ
                     NGFIFYIPAWLTSKIDPSTGFVNLLKTKYTSIADSKKFISSFDRIMYVPEEDLFEFALD
                     YKNFSRTDADYIKKWKLYSYGNRIRIFRNPKKNNVFDWEEVCLTSAYKELFNKYGINYQ
                     QGDIRALLCEQSDKAFYSSFMALMSLMLQMRNSITGRTDVDFLISPVKNSDGIFYDSRN
                     YEAQENAILPKNADANGAYNIARKVLWAIGQFKKAEDEKLDKVKIAISNKEWLEYAQTS
                     VKH"
     CDS             6596..6616
                     /codon_start=1
                     /product="nuclear localization signal of SV40 (simian virus
                     40) large T antigen"
                     /label=SV40 NLS
                     /translation="PKKKRKV"
     protein_bind    complement(6965..6998)
                     /label=lox66
                     /bound_moiety="Cre recombinase"
                     /note="Right element (RE) mutant of loxP (Araki et al.,
                     2010). Cre-mediated recombination occurs in the 8-bp core
                     sequence (GCATACAT)."
     gene            7044..8400
                     /label=kanMX
                     /note="yeast selectable marker conferring kanamycin
                     resistance (Wach et al., 1994)"
     promoter        7044..7387
                     /label=TEF promoter
                     /note="Ashbya gossypii TEF promoter"
     CDS             7388..8197
                     /codon_start=1
                     /gene="aph(3')-Ia"
                     /product="aminoglycoside phosphotransferase"
                     /label=KanR
                     /note="confers resistance to kanamycin"
                     /translation="MGKEKTHVSRPRLNSNMDADLYGYKWARDNVGQSGATIYRLYGKP
                     DAPELFLKHGKGSVANDVTDEMVRLNWLTEFMPLPTIKHFIRTPDDAWLLTTAIPGKTA
                     FQVLEEYPDSGENIVDALAVFLRRLHSIPVCNCPFNSDRVFRLAQAQSRMNNGLVDASD
                     FDDERNGWPVEQVWKEMHKLLPFSPDSVVTHGDFSLDNLIFDEGKLIGCIDVGRVGIAD
                     RYQDLAILWNCLGEFSPSLQKRLFQKYGIDNPDMNKLQFHLMLDEFF"
     primer_bind     complement(7455..7474)
                     /label=Kan-R
                     /note="Kanamycin resistance gene, reverse primer"
     terminator      8203..8400
                     /label=TEF terminator
                     /note="Ashbya gossypii TEF terminator"
     protein_bind    complement(8448..8481)
                     /label=lox71
                     /bound_moiety="Cre recombinase"
                     /note="Left element (LE) mutant of loxP (Araki et al.,
                     2010). Cre-mediated recombination occurs in the 8-bp core
                     sequence (GCATACAT)."
     primer_bind     complement(8548..8568)
                     /label=T3
                     /note="T3 promoter, forward primer"
     promoter        complement(8548..8566)
                     /label=T3 promoter
                     /note="promoter for bacteriophage T3 RNA polymerase"
     primer_bind     complement(8587..8603)
                     /label=M13 rev
                     /note="common sequencing primer, one of multiple similar
                     variants"
     primer_bind     complement(8587..8603)
                     /label=M13 Reverse
                     /note="In lacZ gene. Also called M13-rev"
     primer_bind     complement(8600..8622)
                     /label=M13/pUC Reverse
                     /note="In lacZ gene"
     protein_bind    8611..8627
                     /label=lac operator
                     /bound_moiety="lac repressor encoded by lacI"
                     /note="The lac repressor binds to the lac operator to
                     inhibit transcription in E. coli. This inhibition can be
                     relieved by adding lactose or
                     isopropyl-beta-D-thiogalactopyranoside (IPTG)."
     promoter        complement(8635..8665)
                     /label=lac promoter
                     /note="promoter for the E. coli lac operon"
     primer_bind     complement(8818..8835)
                     /label=L4440
                     /note="L4440 vector, forward primer"
     rep_origin      complement(8989..9577)
                     /direction=LEFT
                     /label=ori
                     /note="high-copy-number ColE1/pMB1/pBR322/pUC origin of
                     replication"
     primer_bind     complement(9069..9088)
                     /label=pBR322ori-F
                     /note="pBR322 origin, forward primer"
     CDS             complement(9748..10608)
                     /codon_start=1
                     /gene="bla"
                     /product="beta-lactamase"
                     /label=AmpR
                     /note="confers resistance to ampicillin, carbenicillin, and
                     related antibiotics"
                     /translation="MSIQHFRVALIPFFAAFCLPVFAHPETLVKVKDAEDQLGARVGYI
                     ELDLNSGKILESFRPEERFPMMSTFKVLLCGAVLSRIDAGQEQLGRRIHYSQNDLVEYS
                     PVTEKHLTDGMTVRELCSAAITMSDNTAANLLLTTIGGPKELTAFLHNMGDHVTRLDRW
                     EPELNEAIPNDERDTTMPVAMATTLRKLLTGELLTLASRQQLIDWMEADKVAGPLLRSA
                     LPAGWFIADKSGAGERGSRGIIAALGPDGKPSRIVVIYTTGSQATMDERNRQIAEIGAS
                     LIKHW"
     primer_bind     10371..10390
                     /label=Amp-R
                     /note="Ampicillin resistance gene, reverse primer"
     promoter        complement(10609..10713)
                     /gene="bla"
                     /label=AmpR promoter
     misc_feature    10750..11253
                     /label=CEN/ARS
                     /note="S. cerevisiae CEN6 centromere fused to an
                     autonomously replicating sequence"
     primer_bind     11295..11313
                     /label=pBRforEco
                     /note="pBR322 vectors, upsteam of EcoRI site, forward
                     primer"
ORIGIN
        1 tcgcgcgttt cggtgatgac ggtgaaaacc tctgacacat gcagctcccg gagacggtca
       61 cagcttgtct gtaagcggat gccgggagca gacaagcccg tcagggcgcg tcagcgggtg
      121 ttggcgggtg tcggggctgg cttaactatg cggcatcaga gcagattgta ctgagagtgc
      181 accataaacg acattactat atatataata taggaagcat ttaatagaca gcatcgtaat
      241 atatgtgtac tttgcagtta tgacgccaga tggcagtagt ggaagatatt ctttattgaa
      301 aaatagcttg tcaccttacg tacaatcttg atccggagct tttctttttt tgccgattaa
      361 gaattaattc ggtcgaaaaa agaaaaggag agggccaaga gggagggcat tggtgactat
      421 tgagcacgtg agtatacgtg attaagcaca caaaggcagc ttggagtatg tctgttatta
      481 atttcacagg tagttctggt ccattggtga aagtttgcgg cttgcagagc acagaggccg
      541 cagaatgtgc tctagattcc gatgctgact tgctgggtat tatatgtgtg cccaatagaa
      601 agagaacaat tgacccggtt attgcaagga aaatttcaag tcttgtaaaa gcatataaaa
      661 atagttcagg cactccgaaa tacttggttg gcgtgtttcg taatcaacct aaggaggatg
      721 ttttggctct ggtcaatgat tacggcattg atatcgtcca actgcatgga gatgagtcgt
      781 ggcaagaata ccaagagttc ctcggtttgc cagttattaa aagactcgta tttccaaaag
      841 actgcaacat actactcagt gcagcttcac agaaacctca ttcgtttatt cccttgtttg
      901 attcagaagc aggtgggaca ggtgaacttt tggattggaa ctcgatttct gactgggttg
      961 gaaggcaaga gagccccgaa agcttacatt ttatgttagc tggtggactg acgccagaaa
     1021 atgttggtga tgcgcttaga ttaaatggcg ttattggtgt tgatgtaagc ggaggtgtgg
     1081 agacaaatgg tgtaaaagac tctaacaaaa tagcaaattt cgtcaaaaat gctaagaaat
     1141 aggttattac tgagtagtat ttatttaagt attgtttgtg cacttgccta tgcggtgtga
     1201 aataccgcac agatgcgtaa ggagaaaata ccgcatcagg aaattgtaaa cgttaatatt
     1261 ttgttaaaat tcgcgttaaa tttttgttaa atcagctcat tttttaacca ataggccgaa
     1321 atcggcaaaa tcccttataa atcaaaagaa tagaccgaga tagggttgag tgttgttcca
     1381 gtttggaaca agagtccact attaaagaac gtggactcca acgtcaaagg nnnnnnnnnn
     1441 nnnnnnnnnn nnnnnnnnnn nnnnnnnnnn nnnnnnnnnt nnnnnnnnnn nnnnnnnnnn
     1501 nnnnnnnnnn nnnnnnnnnn nnnnnnnnnn nnnnnnnnnn nnnnnnnnnn nnnnnnnnnn
     1561 nnnnnnnnnn ngnnnnnnnn nnnnnnnnnn nnnnnnnnnn nnnnnnnnnn nnnnnnnnnn
     1621 nnnnnnnnnn nnnnnnnnnn nnnnnnnnnn nnnnnnnnnn nnnnnnnnnn nnnnnnnnnn
     1681 nnnnnnnnnn nnnnnncgcg ccattcgcca ttcaggctgc gcaactgttg ggaagggcga
     1741 tcggtgcggg cctcttcgct attacgccag ctggcgaaag ggggatgtgc tgcaaggcga
     1801 ttaagttggg taacgccagg gttttcccag tcacgacgtt gtaaaacgac ggccagtgag
     1861 cgcgcgtaat acgactcact atagggcgaa ttgggtacct tttctttttt tgcggtcacc
     1921 cccatgtggc ggggaggcag aggagtaggt agagcaacga atcctactat ttatccaaat
     1981 tagtctagga actctttttc tagatttttt agatttgagg gcaagcgctg ttaacgactc
     2041 agaaatgtaa gcactacgga gtagaacgag aaatccgcca taggtggaaa tcctagcaaa
     2101 atcttgctta ccctagctag cctcaggtaa gctagcctta gcctgtcaaa tttttttcaa
     2161 aatttggtaa gtttctacta gcaaagcaaa cacggttcaa caaaccgaaa actccactca
     2221 ttatacgtgg aaaccgaaac aaaaaaacaa aaaccaaaat actcgccaat gagaaagttg
     2281 ctgcgtttct actttcgagg aagaggaact gagaggattg actacgaaag gggcaaaaac
     2341 gagtcgtatt ctcccattat tgtctgctac cacgcggtct agtagaataa gcaaccagtc
     2401 aacgctaaga caggtaatca aaataccagt ctgctggcta cgggctagtt tttacctctt
     2461 ttagaaccca ctgtaaaagt ccgttgtaaa gcccgttctc actgttggcg tttttttttt
     2521 tttggtttag tttcttattt ttcatttttt tctttcatga ccaaaaacaa acaaatctcg
     2581 cgatttgtac tgcggccact ggggcgtggc caaaaaaatg acaaatttag aaaccttagt
     2641 ttctgatttt tcctgttatg aggagatatg ataaaaaata ttactgcttt attgtttttt
     2701 ttttatctac tgaaatagag aaacttaccc aaggaggagg caaaaaaaag agtatatata
     2761 cagcagctac cattcagatt ttaatatatt cttttctctt cttctacact attattataa
     2821 taattttact atattcattt ttagcttaaa acctcataga atattattct tcagtcactc
     2881 gcttaaatac ttatcaaaaa tgtctaagtt ggaaaaattc accaactgtt actctttgtc
     2941 taagactttg agattcaagg ccatcccagt tggtaagacc caagaaaaca tcgacaacaa
     3001 gagactatta gttgaagatg aaaagagagc tgaagactac aagggtgtca agaaattgtt
     3061 ggacagatac tacttgtctt ttatcaacga cgttttgcat tccatcaagc taaagaactt
     3121 gaataactac atctctttgt tcagaaagaa gactagaact gaaaaggaaa ataaggaatt
     3181 ggaaaacttg gaaatcaact tgagaaagga aattgctaag gctttcaagg gtaatgaagg
     3241 ttacaagtct ttattcaaga aagacatcat tgaaaccatt ttgccagaat ttttggatga
     3301 taaggatgaa attgctttgg ttaactcttt caacggtttc accactgctt tcactggttt
     3361 cttcgacaac agagaaaaca tgttctccga ggaagctaaa tccacttcta ttgctttcag
     3421 atgtatcaac gaaaacttga cccgttacat ctctaacatg gacatttttg aaaaggtcga
     3481 cgccatcttt gacaagcacg aagtccaaga aatcaaggaa aagatcttaa actccgacta
     3541 cgatgtcgaa gatttcttcg aaggtgaatt cttcaacttt gttttaaccc aagaaggtat
     3601 cgatgtctac aacgccatta tcggtggttt tgtcactgaa tctggtgaaa agatcaaggg
     3661 tttgaacgaa tacattaact tgtacaacca aaagaccaaa caaaaattgc caaagttcaa
     3721 gccattgtac aagcaagttt tgtctgacag agaatctttg tctttttacg gtgaagggta
     3781 cacctctgac gaagaagtct tggaagtctt cagaaacact ttgaacaaga actctgaaat
     3841 cttctcctcc atcaagaagt tagaaaagtt gttcaagaac ttcgatgaat actcttctgc
     3901 tggtatcttc gttaagaacg gtccagccat ctctaccatt tctaaggata tctttggtga
     3961 atggaacgtc attagagaca aatggaacgc tgaatacgat gacatccatt tgaagaaaaa
     4021 ggctgttgtc accgaaaagt acgaagacga cagaagaaaa tccttcaaga agatcggttc
     4081 cttctccttg gaacaattac aagaatacgc cgatgccgat ttgtccgttg tcgaaaaatt
     4141 gaaggaaatt attattcaaa aggttgatga aatttacaaa gtttacggtt cctctgaaaa
     4201 gttattcgat gctgatttcg tcttggaaaa gtctttgaag aagaacgacg ctgttgtcgc
     4261 tatcatgaag gacttgttgg actctgtcaa atctttcgaa aactatatca aggccttctt
     4321 cggtgaaggt aaggaaacta acagagatga atccttctac ggtgactttg tcttggctta
     4381 cgatattttg ttgaaggttg accacatcta cgatgccatc agaaactacg ttactcaaaa
     4441 gccatactct aaggacaaat tcaagttgta cttccaaaac ccacaattca tgggtggttg
     4501 ggataaggac aaggaaactg actacagagc taccattttg agatacggtt ccaagtacta
     4561 cttggccatc atggacaaga agtacgccaa gtgtttgcaa aagattgaca aggacgatgt
     4621 caacggtaac tacgaaaaga ttaactacaa gttgttgcca ggtccaaaca agatgttgcc
     4681 aaaggttttc ttctccaaaa agtggatggc ttactacaac ccatctgaag acatccaaaa
     4741 gatctacaag aacggtactt tcaaaaaggg tgacatgttc aacttaaacg actgtcacaa
     4801 gttgatcgac ttcttcaagg actccatctc tagataccca aaatggtcca acgcttacga
     4861 tttcaacttc tctgaaactg aaaaatacaa ggatattgct ggtttctacc gtgaagtcga
     4921 ggaacaaggt tataaggttt ctttcgaatc cgcttctaag aaagaagttg acaaattagt
     4981 cgaagaaggt aagttgtaca tgttccaaat ctacaacaaa gatttctccg acaagtctca
     5041 cggtactcca aacttgcaca ccatgtactt caagttgcta ttcgatgaaa acaaccacgg
     5101 tcaaatcaga ttgtctggtg gtgctgaatt gttcatgaga cgtgcttctc taaagaagga
     5161 agaattagtc gtccacccag ctaactctcc aattgccaac aagaacccag acaaccctaa
     5221 gaagaccacc actttgtcct acgacgttta caaggacaag agattctccg aagaccaata
     5281 cgaattgcac attccaattg ctatcaacaa gtgtccaaag aacatcttca agatcaacac
     5341 tgaagtcaga gttttgttaa agcacgatga caacccttac gttattggta tcgaccgtgg
     5401 tgaaagaaat ttgttgtaca ttgttgttgt tgacggtaag ggtaacatcg ttgaacaata
     5461 ctccttgaac gaaatcatca acaacttcaa cggtattaga atcaagactg attaccactc
     5521 tttgttggat aagaaggaaa aggaacgttt tgaagctcgt caaaactgga cctctattga
     5581 aaacatcaaa gaattgaagg ctggttacat cagtcaagtt gtccacaaga tctgtgaatt
     5641 ggtcgagaag tacgatgccg ttattgcctt ggaagatttg aactctggtt ttaagaactc
     5701 tcgtgtcaag gttgaaaagc aagtctacca aaagttcgaa aagatgttaa tcgacaaatt
     5761 gaactacatg gttgacaaga aatccaaccc atgtgctacc ggtggtgctt tgaaaggtta
     5821 ccaaatcacc aacaaattcg aatctttcaa atctatgtcc actcaaaacg ggttcatctt
     5881 ctacattcca gcttggttga cctccaagat cgacccatct accggtttcg ttaacttgtt
     5941 gaagaccaag tacacttcca ttgctgattc caagaagttc atctcttctt tcgacagaat
     6001 catgtacgtt ccagaagaag acttgttcga attcgccttg gactataaga acttctccag
     6061 aaccgatgct gactacatta agaaatggaa attgtactcc tacggtaaca gaatcagaat
     6121 tttcagaaac ccaaagaaaa acaacgtttt cgattgggaa gaagtttgtt tgacttctgc
     6181 ctacaaggaa ttattcaaca aatacggtat caactaccaa caaggtgata tcagagcttt
     6241 gttgtgtgaa caatctgaca aggctttcta ctcttccttc atggctttga tgtccttgat
     6301 gttgcaaatg agaaactcca tcactggtag aactgatgtc gacttcctca tttctccagt
     6361 taagaattct gacggtattt tctacgactc tagaaattac gaagctcaag aaaacgctat
     6421 tttgccaaag aacgctgatg ctaacggtgc ttacaatatt gctagaaagg ttttgtgggc
     6481 tatcggtcaa ttcaagaagg ctgaagacga aaagctagac aaggtcaaga ttgctatttc
     6541 taacaaggaa tggttggaat acgctcaaac ctccgtcaag cactccagag ctgatccaaa
     6601 gaagaagaga aaggtataaa ggagttaaag gcaaagtttt cttttctaga gccgttccca
     6661 caaataatta tacgtatatg cttcttttcg tttactatat atctatattt acaagccttt
     6721 attcactgat gcaatttgtt tccaaatact tttttggaga tctcataact agatatcatg
     6781 atggcgcaac ttggcgctat cttaattact ctggctgcca ggcccgtgta gagggccgca
     6841 agaccttctg tacgccatat agtctctaag aacttgaaca agtttctaga cctattgccg
     6901 cctttcggat cgctattgtt gcggccgcca gctgaagctt cgtacgctgc aggtcgacga
     6961 attctaccgt tcgtataatg tatgctatac gaagttatag atctgtttag cttgcctcgt
     7021 ccccgccggg tcacccggcc agcgacatgg aggcccagaa taccctcctt gacagtcttg
     7081 acgtgcgcag ctcaggggca tgatgtgact gtcgcccgta catttagccc atacatcccc
     7141 atgtataatc atttgcatcc atacattttg atggccgcac ggcgcgaagc aaaaattacg
     7201 gctcctcgct gcagacctgc gagcagggaa acgctcccct cacagacgcg ttgaattgtc
     7261 cccacgccgc gcccctgtag agaaatataa aaggttagga tttgccactg aggttcttct
     7321 ttcatatact tccttttaaa atcttgctag gatacagttc tcacatcaca tccgaacata
     7381 aacaaccatg ggtaaggaaa agactcacgt ttcgaggccg cgattaaatt ccaacatgga
     7441 tgctgattta tatgggtata aatgggctcg cgataatgtc gggcaatcag gtgcgacaat
     7501 ctatcgattg tatgggaagc ccgatgcgcc agagttgttt ctgaaacatg gcaaaggtag
     7561 cgttgccaat gatgttacag atgagatggt cagactaaac tggctgacgg aatttatgcc
     7621 tcttccgacc atcaagcatt ttatccgtac tcctgatgat gcatggttac tcaccactgc
     7681 gatccccggc aaaacagcat tccaggtatt agaagaatat cctgattcag gtgaaaatat
     7741 tgttgatgcg ctggcagtgt tcctgcgccg gttgcattcg attcctgttt gtaattgtcc
     7801 ttttaacagc gatcgcgtat ttcgtctcgc tcaggcgcaa tcacgaatga ataacggttt
     7861 ggttgatgcg agtgattttg atgacgagcg taatggctgg cctgttgaac aagtctggaa
     7921 agaaatgcat aagcttttgc cattctcacc ggattcagtc gtcactcatg gtgatttctc
     7981 acttgataac cttatttttg acgaggggaa attaataggt tgtattgatg ttggacgagt
     8041 cggaatcgca gaccgatacc aggatcttgc catcctatgg aactgcctcg gtgagttttc
     8101 tccttcatta cagaaacggc tttttcaaaa atatggtatt gataatcctg atatgaataa
     8161 attgcagttt catttgatgc tcgatgagtt tttctaatca gtactgacaa taaaaagatt
     8221 cttgttttca agaacttgtc atttgtatag tttttttata ttgtagttgt tctattttaa
     8281 tcaaatgtta gcgtgattta tatttttttt cgcctcgaca tcatctgccc agatgcgaag
     8341 ttaagtgcgc agaaagtaat atcatgcgtc aatcgtatgt gaatgctggt cgctatactg
     8401 ctgtcgattc gatactaacg ccgccatcca gtgtcgaaaa cgagctcata acttcgtata
     8461 atgtatgcta tacgaacggt agaattcgaa tcagatccac tagtggccta tgcggccgcc
     8521 accgcggtgg agctccagct tttgttccct ttagtgaggg ttaattgcgc gcttggcgta
     8581 atcatggtca tagctgtttc ctgtgtgaaa ttgttatccg ctcacaattc cacacaacat
     8641 aggagccgga agcataaagt gtaaagcctg gggtgcctaa tgagtgaggt aactcacatt
     8701 aattgcgttg cgctcactgc ccgctttcca gtcgggaaac ctgtcgtgcc agctgcatta
     8761 atgaatcggc caacgcgcgg ggagaggcgg tttgcgtatt gggcgctctt ccgcttcctc
     8821 gctcactgac tcgctgcgct cggtcgttcg gctgcggcga gcggtatcag ctcactcaaa
     8881 ggcggtaata cggttatcca cagaatcagg ggataacgca ggaaagaaca tgtgagcaaa
     8941 aggccagcaa aaggccagga accgtaaaaa ggccgcgttg ctggcgtttt tccataggct
     9001 ccgcccccct gacgagcatc acaaaaatcg acgctcaagt cagaggtggc gaaacccgac
     9061 aggactataa agataccagg cgtttccccc tggaagctcc ctcgtgcgct ctcctgttcc
     9121 gaccctgccg cttaccggat acctgtccgc ctttctccct tcgggaagcg tggcgctttc
     9181 tcatagctca cgctgtaggt atctcagttc ggtgtaggtc gttcgctcca agctgggctg
     9241 tgtgcacgaa ccccccgttc agcccgaccg ctgcgcctta tccggtaact atcgtcttga
     9301 gtccaacccg gtaagacacg acttatcgcc actggcagca gccactggta acaggattag
     9361 cagagcgagg tatgtaggcg gtgctacaga gttcttgaag tggtggccta actacggcta
     9421 cactagaagg acagtatttg gtatctgcgc tctgctgaag ccagttacct tcggaaaaag
     9481 agttggtagc tcttgatccg gcaaacaaac caccgctggt agcggtggtt tttttgtttg
     9541 caagcagcag attacgcgca gaaaaaaagg atctcaagaa gatcctttga tcttttctac
     9601 ggggtctgac gctcagtgga acgaaaactc acgttaaggg attttggtca tgagattatc
     9661 aaaaaggatc ttcacctaga tccttttaaa ttaaaaatga agttttaaat caatctaaag
     9721 tatatatgag taaacttggt ctgacagtta ccaatgctta atcagtgagg cacctatctc
     9781 agcgatctgt ctatttcgtt catccatagt tgcctgactc cccgtcgtgt agataactac
     9841 gatacgggag ggcttaccat ctggccccag tgctgcaatg ataccgcgag acccacgctc
     9901 accggctcca gatttatcag caataaacca gccagccgga agggccgagc gcagaagtgg
     9961 tcctgcaact ttatccgcct ccatccagtc tattaattgt tgccgggaag ctagagtaag
    10021 tagttcgcca gttaatagtt tgcgcaacgt tgttgccatt gctacaggca tcgtggtgtc
    10081 acgctcgtcg tttggtatgg cttcattcag ctccggttcc caacgatcaa ggcgagttac
    10141 atgatccccc atgttgtgca aaaaagcggt tagctccttc ggtcctccga tcgttgtcag
    10201 aagtaagttg gccgcagtgt tatcactcat ggttatggca gcactgcata attctcttac
    10261 tgtcatgcca tccgtaagat gcttttctgt gactggtgag tactcaacca agtcattctg
    10321 agaatagtgt atgcggcgac cgagttgctc ttgcccggcg tcaatacggg ataataccgc
    10381 gccacatagc agaactttaa aagtgctcat cattggaaaa cgttcttcgg ggcgaaaact
    10441 ctcaaggatc ttaccgctgt tgagatccag ttcgatgtaa cccactcgtg cacccaactg
    10501 atcttcagca tcttttactt tcaccagcgt ttctgggtga gcaaaaacag gaaggcaaaa
    10561 tgccgcaaaa aagggaataa gggcgacacg gaaatgttga atactcatac tcttcctttt
    10621 tcaatattat tgaagcattt atcagggtta ttgtctcatg agcggataca tatttgaatg
    10681 tatttagaaa aataaacaaa taggggttcc gcgcacattt ccccgaaaag tgccacctgg
    10741 gtccttttca tcacgtgcta taaaaataat tataatttaa attttttaat ataaatatat
    10801 aaattaaaaa tagaaagtaa aaaaagaaat taaagaaaaa atagtttttg ttttccgaag
    10861 atgtaaaaga ctctaggggg atcgccaaca aatactacct tttatcttgc tcttcctgct
    10921 ctcaggtatt aatgccgaat tgtttcatct tgtctgtgta gaagaccaca cacgaaaatc
    10981 ctgtgatttt acattttact tatcgttaat cgaatgtata tctatttaat ctgcttttct
    11041 tgtctaataa atatatatgt aaagtacgct ttttgttgaa attttttaaa cctttgttta
    11101 tttttttttc ttcattccgt aactcttcta ccttctttat ttactttcta aaatccaaat
    11161 acaaaacata aaaataaata aacacagagt aaattcccaa attattccat cattaaaaga
    11221 tacgaggcgc gtgtaagtta caggcaagcg atccgtccta agaaaccatt attatcatga
    11281 cattaaccta taaaaatagg cgtatcacga ggccctttcg tc
//
