>Addgene plasmid #101748 | pCSN067 | addgene full sequence | sequence record 199897 | Addgene NGS Result
GGCAGAGGAGTAGGTAGAGCAACGAATCCTACTATTTATCCAAATTAGTCTAGGAACTCTTTTTCTAGAT
TTTTTAGATTTGAGGGCAAGCGCTGTTAACGACTCAGAAATGTAAGCACTACGGAGTAGAACGAGAAATC
CGCCATAGGTGGAAATCCTAGCAAAATCTTGCTTACCCTAGCTAGCCTCAGGTAAGCTAGCCTTAGCCTG
TCAAATTTTTTTCAAAATTTGGTAAGTTTCTACTAGCAAAGCAAACACGGTTCAACAAACCGAAAACTCC
ACTCATTATACGTGGAAACCGAAACAAAAAAACAAAAACCAAAATACTCGCCAATGAGAAAGTTGCTGCG
TTTCTACTTTCGAGGAAGAGGAACTGAGAGGATTGACTACGAAAGGGGCAAAAACGAGTCGTATTCTCCC
ATTATTGTCTGCTACCACGCGGTCTAGTAGAATAAGCAACCAGTCAACGCTAAGACAGGTAATCAAAATA
CCAGTCTGCTGGCTACGGGCTAGTTTTTACCTCTTTTAGAACCCACTGTAAAAGTCCGTTGTAAAGCCCG
TTCTCACTGTTGGCGTTTTTTTTTTTTTGGTTTAGTTTCTTATTTTTCATTTTTTTCTTTCATGACCAAA
AACAAACAAATCTCGCGATTTGTACTGCGGCCACTGGGGCGTGGCCAAAAAAATGACAAATTTAGAAACC
TTAGTTTCTGATTTTTCCTGTTATGAGGAGATATGATAAAAAATATTACTGCTTTATTGTTTTTTTTTTA
TCTACTGAAATAGAGAAACTTACCCAAGGAGGAGGCAAAAAAAAGAGTATATATACAGCAGCTACCATTC
AGATTTTAATATATTCTTTTCTCTTCTTCTACACTATTATTATAATAATTTTACTATATTCATTTTTAGC
TTAAAACCTCATAGAATATTATTCTTCAGTCACTCGCTTAAATACTTATCAAAAATGTCTAAGTTGGAAA
AATTCACCAACTGTTACTCTTTGTCTAAGACTTTGAGATTCAAGGCCATCCCAGTTGGTAAGACCCAAGA
AAACATCGACAACAAGAGACTATTAGTTGAAGATGAAAAGAGAGCTGAAGACTACAAGGGTGTCAAGAAA
TTGTTGGACAGATACTACTTGTCTTTTATCAACGACGTTTTGCATTCCATCAAGCTAAAGAACTTGAATA
ACTACATCTCTTTGTTCAGAAAGAAGACTAGAACTGAAAAGGAAAATAAGGAATTGGAAAACTTGGAAAT
CAACTTGAGAAAGGAAATTGCTAAGGCTTTCAAGGGTAATGAAGGTTACAAGTCTTTATTCAAGAAAGAC
ATCATTGAAACCATTTTGCCAGAATTTTTGGATGATAAGGATGAAATTGCTTTGGTTAACTCTTTCAACG
GTTTCACCACTGCTTTCACTGGTTTCTTCGACAACAGAGAAAACATGTTCTCCGAGGAAGCTAAATCCAC
TTCTATTGCTTTCAGATGTATCAACGAAAACTTGACCCGTTACATCTCTAACATGGACATTTTTGAAAAG
GTCGACGCCATCTTTGACAAGCACGAAGTCCAAGAAATCAAGGAAAAGATCTTAAACTCCGACTACGATG
TCGAAGATTTCTTCGAAGGTGAATTCTTCAACTTTGTTTTAACCCAAGAAGGTATCGATGTCTACAACGC
CATTATCGGTGGTTTTGTCACTGAATCTGGTGAAAAGATCAAGGGTTTGAACGAATACATTAACTTGTAC
AACCAAAAGACCAAACAAAAATTGCCAAAGTTCAAGCCATTGTACAAGCAAGTTTTGTCTGACAGAGAAT
CTTTGTCTTTTTACGGTGAAGGGTACACCTCTGACGAAGAAGTCTTGGAAGTCTTCAGAAACACTTTGAA
CAAGAACTCTGAAATCTTCTCCTCCATCAAGAAGTTAGAAAAGTTGTTCAAGAACTTCGATGAATACTCT
TCTGCTGGTATCTTCGTTAAGAACGGTCCAGCCATCTCTACCATTTCTAAGGATATCTTTGGTGAATGGA
ACGTCATTAGAGACAAATGGAACGCTGAATACGATGACATCCATTTGAAGAAAAAGGCTGTTGTCACCGA
AAAGTACGAAGACGACAGAAGAAAATCCTTCAAGAAGATCGGTTCCTTCTCCTTGGAACAATTACAAGAA
TACGCCGATGCCGATTTGTCCGTTGTCGAAAAATTGAAGGAAATTATTATTCAAAAGGTTGATGAAATTT
ACAAAGTTTACGGTTCCTCTGAAAAGTTATTCGATGCTGATTTCGTCTTGGAAAAGTCTTTGAAGAAGAA
CGACGCTGTTGTCGCTATCATGAAGGACTTGTTGGACTCTGTCAAATCTTTCGAAAACTATATCAAGGCC
TTCTTCGGTGAAGGTAAGGAAACTAACAGAGATGAATCCTTCTACGGTGACTTTGTCTTGGCTTACGATA
TTTTGTTGAAGGTTGACCACATCTACGATGCCATCAGAAACTACGTTACTCAAAAGCCATACTCTAAGGA
CAAATTCAAGTTGTACTTCCAAAACCCACAATTCATGGGTGGTTGGGATAAGGACAAGGAAACTGACTAC
AGAGCTACCATTTTGAGATACGGTTCCAAGTACTACTTGGCCATCATGGACAAGAAGTACGCCAAGTGTT
TGCAAAAGATTGACAAGGACGATGTCAACGGTAACTACGAAAAGATTAACTACAAGTTGTTGCCAGGTCC
AAACAAGATGTTGCCAAAGGTTTTCTTCTCCAAAAAGTGGATGGCTTACTACAACCCATCTGAAGACATC
CAAAAGATCTACAAGAACGGTACTTTCAAAAAGGGTGACATGTTCAACTTAAACGACTGTCACAAGTTGA
TCGACTTCTTCAAGGACTCCATCTCTAGATACCCGAAATGGTCCAACGCTTACGATTTCAACTTCTCTGA
AACTGAAAAATACAAGGATATTGCTGGTTTCTACCGTGAAGTCGAGGAACAAGGTTATAAGGTTTCTTTC
GAATCCGCTTCTAAGAAAGAAGTTGACAAATTAGTCGAAGAAGGTAAGTTGTACATGTTCCAAATCTACA
ACAAAGATTTCTCCGACAAGTCTCACGGTACTCCAAACTTGCACACCATGTACTTCAAGTTGCTATTCGA
TGAAAACAACCACGGTCAAATCAGATTGTCTGGTGGTGCTGAATTGTTCATGAGACGTGCTTCTCTAAAG
AAGGAAGAATTAGTCGTCCACCCAGCTAACTCTCCAATTGCCAACAAGAACCCAGACAACCCTAAGAAGA
CCACCACTTTGTCCTACGACGTTTACAAGGACAAGAGATTCTCCGAAGACCAATACGAATTGCACATTCC
AATTGCTATCAACAAGTGTCCAAAGAACATCTTCAAGATCAACACTGAAGTCAGAGTTTTGTTAAAGCAC
GATGACAACCCTTACGTTATTGGTATCGACCGTGGTGAAAGAAATTTGTTGTACATTGTTGTTGTTGACG
GTAAGGGTAACATCGTTGAACAATACTCCTTGAACGAAATCATCAACAACTTCAACGGTATTAGAATCAA
GACTGATTACCACTCTTTGTTGGATAAGAAGGAAAAGGAACGTTTTGAAGCTCGTCAAAACTGGACCTCT
ATTGAAAACATCAAAGAATTGAAGGCTGGTTACATCAGTCAAGTTGTCCACAAGATCTGTGAATTGGTCG
AGAAGTACGATGCCGTTATTGCCTTGGAAGATTTGAACTCTGGTTTTAAGAACTCTCGTGTCAAGGTTGA
AAAGCAAGTCTACCAAAAGTTCGAAAAGATGTTAATCGACAAATTGAACTACATGGTTGACAAGAAATCC
AACCCATGTGCTACCGGTGGTGCTTTGAAAGGTTACCAAATCACCAACAAATTCGAATCTTTCAAATCTA
TGTCCACTCAAAACGGGTTCATCTTCTACATTCCAGCTTGGTTGACCTCCAAGATCGACCCATCTACCGG
TTTCGTTAACTTGTTGAAGACCAAGTACACTTCCATTGCTGATTCCAAGAAGTTCATCTCTTCTTTCGAC
AGAATCATGTACGTTCCAGAAGAAGACTTGTTCGAATTCGCCTTGGACTATAAGAACTTCTCCAGAACCG
ATGCTGACTACATTAAGAAATGGAAATTGTACTCCTACGGTAACAGAATCAGAATTTTCAGAAACCCAAA
GAAAAACAACGTTTTCGATTGGGAAGAAGTTTGTTTGACTTCTGCCTACAAGGAATTATTCAACAAATAC
GGTATCAACTACCAACAAGGTGATATCAGAGCTTTGTTGTGTGAACAATCTGACAAGGCTTTCTACTCTT
CCTTCATGGCTTTGATGTCCTTGATGTTGCAAATGAGAAACTCCATCACTGGTAGAACTGATGTCGACTT
CCTCATTTCTCCAGTTAAGAATTCTGACGGTATTTTCTACGACTCTAGAAATTACGAAGCTCAAGAAAAC
GCTATTTTGCCAAAGAACGCTGATGCTAACGGTGCTTACAATATTGCTAGAAAGGTTTTGTGGGCTATCG
GTCAATTCAAGAAGGCTGAAGACGAAAAGCTAGACAAGGTCAAGATTGCTATTTCTAACAAGGAATGGTT
GGAATACGCTCAAACCTCCGTCAAGCACTCCAGAGCTGATCCAAAGAAGAAGAGAAAGGTATAAAGGAGT
TAAAGGCAAAGTTTTCTTTTCTAGAGCCGTTCCCACAAATAATTATACGTATATGCTTCTTTTCGTTTAC
TATATATCTATATTTACAAGCCTTTATTCACTGATGCAATTTGTTTCCAAATACTTTTTTGGAGATCTCA
TAACTAGATATCATGATGGCGCAACTTGGCGCTATCTTAATTACTCTGGCTGCCAGGCCCGTGTAGAGGG
CCGCAAGACCTTCTGTACGCCATATAGTCTCTAAGAACTTGAACAAGTTTCTAGACCTATTGCCGCCTTT
CGGATCGCTATTGTTGCGGCCGCCAGCTGAAGCTTCGTACGCTGCAGGTCGACGAATTCTACCGTTCGTA
TAATGTATGCTATACGAAGTTATAGATCTGTTTAGCTTGCCTCGTCCCCGCCGGGTCACCCGGCCAGCGA
CATGGAGGCCCAGAATACCCTCCTTGACAGTCTTGACGTGCGCAGCTCAGGGGCATGATGTGACTGTCGC
CCGTACATTTAGCCCATACATCCCCATGTATAATCATTTGCATCCATACATTTTGATGGCCGCACGGCGC
GAAGCAAAAATTACGGCTCCTCGCTGCAGACCTGCGAGCAGGGAAACGCTCCCCTCACAGACGCGTTGAA
TTGTCCCCACGCCGCGCCCCTGTAGAGAAATATAAAAGGTTAGGATTTGCCACTGAGGTTCTTCTTTCAT
ATACTTCCTTTTAAAATCTTGCTAGGATACAGTTCTCACATCACATCCGAACATAAACAACCATGGGTAA
GGAAAAGACTCACGTTTCGAGGCCGCGATTAAATTCCAACATGGATGCTGATTTATATGGGTATAAATGG
GCTCGCGATAATGTCGGGCAATCAGGTGCGACAATCTATCGATTGTATGGGAAGCCCGATGCGCCAGAGT
TGTTTCTGAAACATGGCAAAGGTAGCGTTGCCAATGATGTTACAGATGAGATGGTCAGACTAAACTGGCT
GACGGAATTTATGCCTCTTCCGACCATCAAGCATTTTATCCGTACTCCTGATGATGCATGGTTACTCACC
ACTGCGATCCCCGGCAAAACAGCATTCCAGGTATTAGAAGAATATCCTGATTCAGGTGAAAATATTGTTG
ATGCGCTGGCAGTGTTCCTGCGCCGGTTGCATTCGATTCCTGTTTGTAATTGTCCTTTTAACAGCGATCG
CGTATTTCGTCTCGCTCAGGCGCAATCACGAATGAATAACGGTTTGGTTGATGCGAGTGATTTTGATGAC
GAGCGTAATGGCTGGCCTGTTGAACAAGTCTGGAAAGAAATGCATAAGCTTTTGCCATTCTCACCGGATT
CAGTCGTCACTCATGGTGATTTCTCACTTGATAACCTTATTTTTGACGAGGGGAAATTAATAGGTTGTAT
TGATGTTGGACGAGTCGGAATCGCAGACCGATACCAGGATCTTGCCATCCTATGGAACTGCCTCGGTGAG
TTTTCTCCTTCATTACAGAAACGGCTTTTTCAAAAATATGGTATTGATAATCCTGATATGAATAAATTGC
AGTTTCATTTGATGCTCGATGAGTTTTTCTAATCAGTACTGACAATAAAAAGATTCTTGTTTTCAAGAAC
TTGTCATTTGTATAGTTTTTTTATATTGTAGTTGTTCTATTTTAATCAAATGTTAGCGTGATTTATATTT
TTTTTCGCCTCGACATCATCTGCCCAGATGCGAAGTTAAGTGCGCAGAAAGTAATATCATGCGTCAATCG
TATGTGAATGCTGGTCGCTATACTGCTGTCGATTCGATACTAACGCCGCCATCCAGTGTCGAAAACGAGC
TCATAACTTCGTATAATGTATGCTATACGAACGGTAGAATTCGATATCAGATCCACTAGTGGCCTATGCG
GCCGCCACCGCGGTGGAGCTCCAGCTTTTGTTCCCTTTAGTGAGGGTTAATTGCGCGCTTGGCGTAATCA
TGGTCATAGCTGTTTCCTGTGTGAAATTGTTATCCGCTCACAATTCCACACAACATACGAGCCGGAAGCA
TAAAGTGTAAAGCCTGGGGTGCCTAATGAGTGAGCTAACTCACATTAATTGCGTTGCGCTCACTGCCCGC
TTTCCAGTCGGGAAACCTGTCGTGCCAGCTGCATTAATGAATCGGCCAACGCGCGGGGAGAGGCGGTTTG
CGTATTGGGCGCTCTTCCGCTTCCTCGCTCACTGACTCGCTGCGCTCGGTCGTTCGGCTGCGGCGAGCGG
TATCAGCTCACTCAAAGGCGGTAATACGGTTATCCACAGAATCAGGGGATAACGCAGGAAAGAACATGTG
AGCAAAAGGCCAGCAAAAGGCCAGGAACCGTAAAAAGGCCGCGTTGCTGGCGTTTTTCCATAGGCTCCGC
CCCCCTGACGAGCATCACAAAAATCGACGCTCAAGTCAGAGGTGGCGAAACCCGACAGGACTATAAAGAT
ACCAGGCGTTTCCCCCTGGAAGCTCCCTCGTGCGCTCTCCTGTTCCGACCCTGCCGCTTACCGGATACCT
GTCCGCCTTTCTCCCTTCGGGAAGCGTGGCGCTTTCTCATAGCTCACGCTGTAGGTATCTCAGTTCGGTG
TAGGTCGTTCGCTCCAAGCTGGGCTGTGTGCACGAACCCCCCGTTCAGCCCGACCGCTGCGCCTTATCCG
GTAACTATCGTCTTGAGTCCAACCCGGTAAGACACGACTTATCGCCACTGGCAGCAGCCACTGGTAACAG
GATTAGCAGAGCGAGGTATGTAGGCGGTGCTACAGAGTTCTTGAAGTGGTGGCCTAACTACGGCTACACT
AGAAGAACAGTATTTGGTATCTGCGCTCTGCTGAAGCCAGTTACCTTCGGAAAAAGAGTTGGTAGCTCTT
GATCCGGCAAACAAACCACCGCTGGTAGCGGTGGTTTTTTTGTTTGCAAGCAGCAGATTACGCGCAGAAA
AAAAGGATCTCAAGAAGATCCTTTGATCTTTTCTACGGGGTCTGACGCTCAGTGGAACGAAAACTCACGT
TAAGGGATTTTGGTCATGAGATTATCAAAAAGGATCTTCACCTAGATCCTTTTAAATTAAAAATGAAGTT
TTAAATCAATCTAAAGTATATATGAGTAAACTTGGTCTGACAGTTACCAATGCTTAATCAGTGAGGCACC
TATCTCAGCGATCTGTCTATTTCGTTCATCCATAGTTGCCTGACTCCCCGTCGTGTAGATAACTACGATA
CGGGAGGGCTTACCATCTGGCCCCAGTGCTGCAATGATACCGCGAGACCCACGCTCACCGGCTCCAGATT
TATCAGCAATAAACCAGCCAGCCGGAAGGGCCGAGCGCAGAAGTGGTCCTGCAACTTTATCCGCCTCCAT
CCAGTCTATTAATTGTTGCCGGGAAGCTAGAGTAAGTAGTTCGCCAGTTAATAGTTTGCGCAACGTTGTT
GCCATTGCTACAGGCATCGTGGTGTCACGCTCGTCGTTTGGTATGGCTTCATTCAGCTCCGGTTCCCAAC
GATCAAGGCGAGTTACATGATCCCCCATGTTGTGCAAAAAAGCGGTTAGCTCCTTCGGTCCTCCGATCGT
TGTCAGAAGTAAGTTGGCCGCAGTGTTATCACTCATGGTTATGGCAGCACTGCATAATTCTCTTACTGTC
ATGCCATCCGTAAGATGCTTTTCTGTGACTGGTGAGTACTCAACCAAGTCATTCTGAGAATAGTGTATGC
GGCGACCGAGTTGCTCTTGCCCGGCGTCAATACGGGATAATACCGCGCCACATAGCAGAACTTTAAAAGT
GCTCATCATTGGAAAACGTTCTTCGGGGCGAAAACTCTCAAGGATCTTACCGCTGTTGAGATCCAGTTCG
ATGTAACCCACTCGTGCACCCAACTGATCTTCAGCATCTTTTACTTTCACCAGCGTTTCTGGGTGAGCAA
AAACAGGAAGGCAAAATGCCGCAAAAAAGGGAATAAGGGCGACACGGAAATGTTGAATACTCATACTCTT
CCTTTTTCAATATTATTGAAGCATTTATCAGGGTTATTGTCTCATGAGCGGATACATATTTGAATGTATT
TAGAAAAATAAACAAATAGGGGTTCCGCGCACATTTCCCCGAAAAGTGCCACCTGGGTCCTTTTCATCAC
GTGCTATAAAAATAATTATAATTTAAATTTTTTAATATAAATATATAAATTAAAAATAGAAAGTAAAAAA
AGAAATTAAAGAAAAAATAGTTTTTGTTTTCCGAAGATGTAAAAGACTCTAGGGGGATCGCCAACAAATA
CTACCTTTTATCTTGCTCTTCCTGCTCTCAGGTATTAATGCCGAATTGTTTCATCTTGTCTGTGTAGAAG
ACCACACACGAAAATCCTGTGATTTTACATTTTACTTATCGTTAATCGAATGTATATCTATTTAATCTGC
TTTTCTTGTCTAATAAATATATATGTAAAGTACGCTTTTTGTTGAAATTTTTTAAACCTTTGTTTATTTT
TTTTTCTTCATTCCGTAACTCTTCTACCTTCTTTATTTACTTTCTAAAATCCAAATACAAAACATAAAAA
TAAATAAACACAGAGTAAATTCCCAAATTATTCCATCATTAAAAGATACGAGGCGCGTGTAAGTTACAGG
CAAGCGATCCGTCTAAGAAACCATTATTATCATGACATTAACCTATAAAAATAGGCGTATCACGAGGCCC
TTTCGTCTCGCGCGTTTCGGTGATGACGGTGAAAACCTCTGACACATGCAGCTCCCGGAGACGGTCACAG
CTTGTCTGTAAGCGGATGCCGGGAGCAGACAAGCCCGTCAGGGCGCGTCAGCGGGTGTTGGCGGGTGTCG
GGGCTGGCTTAACTATGCGGCATCAGAGCAGATTGTACTGAGAGTGCACCATAGATCACGACATTACTAT
ATATATAATATAGGAAGCATTTAATAGAACAGCATCGTAATATATGTGTACTTTGCAGTTATGACGCCAG
ATGGCAGTAGTGGAAGATATTCTTTATTGAAAAATAGCTTGTCACCTTACGTACAATCTTGATCCGGAGC
TTTTCTTTTTTTGCCGATTAAGAATTAATTCGGTCGAAAAAAGAAAAGGAGAGGGCCAAGAGGGAGGGCA
TTGGTGACTATTGAGCACGTGAGTATACGTGATTAAGCACACAAAGGCAGCTTGGAGTATGTCTGTTATT
AATTTCACAGGTAGTTCTGGTCCATTGGTGAAAGTTTGCGGCTTGCAGAGCACAGAGGCCGCAGAATGTG
CTCTAGATTCCGATGCTGACTTGCTGGGTATTATATGTGTGCCCAATAGAAAGAGAACAATTGACCCGGT
TATTGCAAGGAAAATTTCAAGTCTTGTAAAAGCATATAAAAATAGTTCAGGCACTCCGAAATACTTGGTT
GGCGTGTTTCGTAATCAACCTAAGGAGGATGTTTTGGCTCTGGTCAATGATTACGGCATTGATATCGTCC
AACTGCATGGAGATGAGTCGTGGCAAGAATACCAAGAGTTCCTCGGTTTGCCAGTTATTAAAAGACTCGT
ATTTCCAAAAGACTGCAACATACTACTCAGTGCAGCTTCACAGAAACCTCATTCGTTTATTCCCTTGTTT
GATTCAGAAGCAGGTGGGACAGGTGAACTTTTGGATTGGAACTCGATTTCTGACTGGGTTGGAAGGCAAG
AGAGCCCCGAAAGCTTACATTTTATGTTAGCTGGTGGACTGACGCCAGAAAATGTTGGTGATGCGCTTAG
ATTAAATGGCGTTATTGGTGTTGATGTAAGCGGAGGTGTGGAGACAAATGGTGTAAAAGACTCTAACAAA
ATAGCAAATTTCGTCAAAAATGCTAAGAAATAGGTTATTACTGAGTAGTATTTATTTAAGTATTGTTTGT
GCACTTGCCGATCTATGCGGTGTGAAATACCGCACAGATGCGTAAGGAGAAAATACCGCATCAGGAAATT
GTAAGCGTTAATATTTTGTTAAAATTCGCGTTAAATTTTTGTTAAATCAGCTCATTTTTTAACCAATAGG
CCGAAATCGGCAAAATCCCTTATAAATCAAAAGAATAGACCGAGATAGGGTTGAGTGTTGTTCCAGTTTG
GAACAAGAGTCCACTATTAAAGAACGTGGACTCCAACGTCAAAGG
[49 nt withheld, positions 10826-10874]
T
[91 nt withheld, positions 10876-10966]
G
[124 nt withheld, positions 10968-11091]
CCATTCGCCATTCAGGCTGCGCAACTGTTGGGAAGGGCGATCGGTGCGGGCCTCTTCGCTATTACGCCAG
CTGGCGAAAGGGGGATGTGCTGCAAGGCGATTAAGTTGGGTAACGCCAGGGTTTTCCCAGTCACGACGTT
GTAAAACGACGGCCAGTGAGCGCGCGTAATACGACTCACTATAGGGCGAATTGGGTACCTTTTCTTTTTT
TGCGGTCACCCCCATGTGGCGGGGA
Features (pLannotate 1.2.2; 22 found; start..end, strand, type, name):
   4791..4985    -  CDS            MTM1 (fragment): MTM1_YEAST - Experimental evidence at protein level: Swiss-Prot protein existence level 1. Involved in the mitochondrial activation of SOD2 by specifically facilitating insertion of the essential manganese cofactor. Has the ability to activate iron regulon in an iron-dependent manner. Responds to calorie restriction (CR) strength. From Saccharomyces cerevisiae (strain ATCC 204508 / S288c) (Baker's yeast).
   5030..5063    -  protein_bind   lox66: Right element (RE) mutant of loxP (Araki et al., 2010). Cre-mediated recombination occurs in the 8-bp core sequence (GCATACAT). Cre recombinase
   5109..6465    +  gene           kanMX: yeast selectable marker conferring kanamycin resistance (Wach et al., 1994)
   6513..6546    -  protein_bind   lox71: Left element (LE) mutant of loxP (Araki et al., 2010). Cre-mediated recombination occurs in the 8-bp core sequence (GCATACAT). Cre recombinase
   6578..6601    -  misc_feature   MCS (fragment): pBluescript multiple cloning site
   6614..6632    -  promoter       T3 promoter: promoter for bacteriophage T3 RNA polymerase
   6675..6697    -  protein_bind   lac operator (fragment): The lac repressor binds to the lac operator to inhibit transcription in E. coli. This inhibition can be relieved by adding lactose or isopropyl-β-D-thiogalactopyranoside (IPTG). lac repressor encoded by lacI
   6701..6731    -  promoter       lac promoter: promoter for the E. coli lac operon
   6746..6767    -  protein_bind   CAP binding site: CAP binding activates transcription in the presence of cAMP. E. coli catabolite activator protein
   6780..6872    -  CDS            lacI (fragment): lac repressor; lacI; The lac repressor binds to the lac operator to inhibit transcription in E. coli. This inhibition can be relieved by adding lactose or isopropyl-β-D-thiogalactopyranoside (IPTG).
   7055..7643    -  rep_origin     ori: high-copy-number ColE1/pMB1/pBR322/pUC origin of replication
   7814..8674    -  CDS            AmpR: β-lactamase; bla; confers resistance to ampicillin, carbenicillin, and related antibiotics
   8675..8779    -  promoter       AmpR promoter: bla
   8816..9319    +  misc_feature   CEN/ARS: S. cerevisiae CEN6 centromere fused to an autonomously replicating sequence
   9387..9422    +  CDS            rop (fragment): Rop protein, which maintains plasmids at low copy number; rop
   9524..9573    +  misc_feature   bom (fragment): basis of mobility region from pBR322
   9711..9858    +  promoter       TRP1 promoter: S. cerevisiae TRP1
   9859..10533   +  CDS            TRP1: phosphoribosylanthranilate isomerase, required for tryptophan biosynthesis; S. cerevisiae TRP1; yeast auxotrophic marker
  10584..10635   +  misc_feature   bom (fragment): basis of mobility region from pBR322
  10663..11091   -  rep_origin     f1 ori (sequence partly withheld): f1 bacteriophage origin of replication; arrow indicates direction of (+) strand synthesis
  11095..11250   -  CDS            lacZα (fragment): LacZα fragment of β-galactosidase; lacZ fragment
  11258..11276   +  promoter       T7 promoter: promoter for bacteriophage T7 RNA polymerase
