[The description below was written by a language model from this plasmid's Addgene catalogue record, the feature table of its GenBank file and pLannotate feature annotations shown in this document.]
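Description:
pCSN067 is a single-copy (centromeric) yeast expression plasmid of about 11.3 kb built on the pRS414 shuttle backbone, designed to supply the CRISPR nuclease LbCpf1 (also called LbCas12a) in Saccharomyces cerevisiae. In E. coli it replicates from a high-copy ColE1/pUC-type origin and is selected through the beta-lactamase (AmpR) gene. An f1 phage origin and the usual pBluescript-derived remnants (lac promoter and operator, T7 and T3 promoters, M13 primer sites) flank the cloning region. In yeast, the CEN6/ARS element provides autonomous replication and stable low-copy segregation. Two yeast markers are present: the TRP1 auxotrophic marker inherited from pRS414, and a kanMX cassette.

The main payload is the Cpf1 coding sequence from Lachnospiraceae bacterium ND2006, codon optimized for S. cerevisiae and fused at its C terminus to an SV40 nuclear localization signal that directs the nuclease to the nucleus. According to the catalogue entry, expression is driven by a heterologous Kluyveromyces lactis promoter (KLLA0F20031g), although this promoter is not annotated in the feature tables. No terminator is labelled for the nuclease either; one automated annotation only detects a fragment of yeast genomic sequence (matching MTM1) downstream of the gene. The kanMX cassette, inserted as a NotI fragment, consists of the Ashbya gossypii TEF promoter, an aminoglycoside phosphotransferase gene and the TEF terminator. It allows dominant drug selection in strains lacking a trp1 mutation, and it is flanked by lox66 and lox71 mutant Cre sites. No guide RNA (crRNA) cassette is annotated, so the plasmid appears to serve as the nuclease-only component of a Cpf1 genome editing system for yeast, with the crRNA provided separately.
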