Addgene plasmid #101748: pCSN067
Purpose: Single copy yeast plasmid expressing Cpf1 from Lachnospiraceae bacterium ND2006 (LbCpf1), codon optimized for expression in Saccharomyces cerevisiae.
Depositing lab: Rene Verwaal. Depositing organization: DSM. Publication: CRISPR/Cpf1 enables fast and simple genome editing of Saccharomyces cerevisiae. Verwaal R, Buiting-Wiessenhaan N, Dalhuijsen S, Roubos JA. Yeast. 2017 Sep 8. doi: 10.1002/yea.3278. PubMed 28886218.
Backbone
  Vector backbone: pRS414
  Total vector size (bp): 11322
  Vector type: Yeast Expression, CRISPR
  Selectable markers: TRP1 ; KanMX
Growth in bacteria
  Bacterial resistance: Ampicillin, 100 μg/mL
  Growth temperature: 37°C
  Growth strain: NEB Stable
  Copy number: Unknown
Gene/Insert 1
  Gene/Insert name: Cpf1 from Lachnospiraceae bacterium ND2006 (LbCpf1) codon optimized for expression in S. cerevisiae. (alt names: LbCpf1; LbCas12a)
  Species: Lachnospiraceae bacterium ND2006
  Insert size (bp): 3720
  Promoter: Heterologous promoter from K. lactis (KLLA0F20031g).
  Tag / fusion protein: SV40 NLS (C terminal on insert)
  Cloning method: Gibson Cloning
  Sequencing primers: 5′ .; 3′ .
Gene/Insert 2
  Gene/Insert name: KanMX marker expression cassette.
  Promoter: Heterologous TEF1 promoter from A. gossypii.
  Cloning method: Restriction Enzyme; 5′ cloning site NotI (not destroyed); 3′ cloning site NotI (not destroyed)
  Sequencing primers: 5′ .; 3′ .
Terms and licenses: Academic/Nonprofit Terms; Industry Terms: Not Available to Industry
How to cite: pCSN067 was a gift from Rene Verwaal (Addgene plasmid # 101748 ; http://n2t.net/addgene:101748 ; RRID:Addgene_101748)
